>Addgene plasmid #14472 | pRU1064 | depositor full sequence | sequence record 8106 | Author sequence
CCATGGATCCAAGCTTGCTCAATCAATCACCGGATCTAGATATCGATTAATTAAGTCGACATCTAGAGTT
TAAACTTTAATTAAGCCCGGGCTGCAGCCCGGGGGATCCACTAGGTTAACGCATGCGGGCCCGGTACCAG
GCCTAGATAGATAGAGAGAGAGAGAGACTAGTGGAGGAAGAAAAAATGAGTAAAGGAGAAGAACTTTTCA
CTGGAGTTGTCCCAATTCTTGTTGAATTAGATGGTGATGTTAATGGGCACAAATTTTCTGTCAGTGGAGA
GGGTGAAGGTGATGCAACATACGGAAAACTTACCCTTAAATTTATTTGCACTACTGGAAAACTACCTGTT
CCATGGCCAACACTTGTCACTACTTTCTCTTATGGTGTTCAATGCTTTTCCCGTTATCCGGATCATATGA
AACGGCATGACTTTTTCAAGAGTGCCATGCCCGAAGGTTATGTACAGGAACGCACTATATCTTTCAAAGA
TGACGGGAACTACAAGACGCGTGCTGAAGTCAAGTTTGAAGGTGATACCCTTGTTAATCGTATCGAGTTA
AAAGGTATTGATTTTAAAGAAGATGGAAACATTCTCGGACACAAACTCGAGTACAACTATAACTCACACA
ATGTATACATCACGGCAGACAAACAAAAGAATGGAATCAAAGCTAACTTCAAAATTCGCCACAACATTGA
AGATGGATCCGTTCAACTAGCAGACCATTATCAACAAAATACTCCAATTGGCGATGGCCCTGTCCTTTTA
CCAGACAACCATTACCTGTCCACACAATCTGCCCTTTCGAAAGATCCCAACGAAAAGCGTGACCACATGG
TCCTTCTTGAGTTTGTAACTGCTGCTGGGATTACACATGGCATGGATGAGCTCTAGACTGAGGTAATCAT
GGTCCGTCCTGTAGAAACCCCAACCCGTGAAATCAAAAAACTCGACGGCCTGTGGGCATTCAGTCTGGAT
CGCGAAAACTGTGGAATTGATCAGCGTTGGTGGGAAAGCGCGTTACAAGAAAGCCGGGCAATTGCTGTGC
CAGGCAGTTTTAACGATCAGTTCGCCGATGCAGATATTCGTAATTATGCGGGCAACGTCTGGTATCAGCG
CGAAGTCTTTATACCGAAAGGTTGGGCAGGCCAGCGTATCGTGCTGCGTTTCGATGCGGTCACTCATTAC
GGCAAAGTGTGGGTCAATAATCAGGAAGTGATGGAGCATCAGGGCGGCTATACGCCATTTGAAGCCGATG
TCACGCCGTATGTTATTGCCGGGAAAAGTGTACGTATCACCGTTTGTGTGAACAACGAACTGAACTGGCA
GACTATCCCGCCGGGAATGGTGATTACCGACGAAAACGGCAAGAAAAAGCAGTCTTACTTCCATGATTTC
TTTAACTATGCCGGAATCCATCGCAGCGTAATGCTCTACACCACGCCGAACACCTGGGTGGACGATATCA
CCGTGGTGACGCATGTCGCGCAAGACTGTAACCACGCGTCTGTTGACTGGCAGGTGGTGGCCAATGGTGA
TGTCAGCGTTGAACTGCGTGATGCGGATCAACAGGTGGTTGCAACTGGACAAGGCACTAGCGGGACTTTG
CAAGTGGTGAATCCGCACCTCTGGCAACCGGGTGAAGGTTATCTCTATGAACTGTGCGTCACAGCCAAAA
GCCAGACAGAGTGTGATATCTACCCGCTTCGCGTCGGCATCCGGTCAGTGGCAGTGAAGGGCGAACAGTT
CCTGATTAACCACAAACCGTTCTACTTTACTGGCTTTGGTCGTCATGAAGATGCGGACTTGCGTGGCAAA
GGATTCGATAACGTGCTGATGGTGCACGACCACGCATTAATGGACTGGATTGGGGCCAACTCCTACCGTA
CCTCGCATTACCCTTACGCTGAAGAGATGCTCGACTGGGCAGATGAACATGGCATCGTGGTGATTGATGA
AACTGCTGCTGTCGGCTTTAACCTCTCTTTAGGCATTGGTTTCGAAGCGGGCAACAAGCCGAAAGAACTG
TACAGCGAAGAGGCAGTCAACGGGGAAACTCAGCAAGCGCACTTACAGGCGATTAAAGAGCTGATAGCGC
GTGACAAAAACCACCCAAGCGTGGTGATGTGGAGTATTGCCAACGAACCGGATACCCGTCCGCAAGGTGC
ACGGGAATATTTCGCGCCACTGGCGGAAGCAACGCGTAAACTCGACCCGACGCGTCCGATCACCTGCGTC
AATGTAATGTTCTGCGACGCTCACACCGATACCATCAGCGATCTCTTTGATGTGCTGTGCCTGAACCGTT
ATTACGGATGGTATGTCCAAAGCGGCGATTTGGAAACGGCAGAGAAGGTACTGGAAAAAGAACTTCTGGC
CTGGCAGGAGAAACTGCATCAGCCGATTATCATCACCGAATACGGCGTGGATACGTTAGCCGGGCTGCAC
TCAATGTACACCGACATGTGGAGTGAAGAGTATCAGTGTGCATGGCTGGATATGTATCACCGCGTCTTTG
ATCGCGTCAGCGCCGTCGTCGGTGAACAGGTATGGAATTTCGCCGATTTTGCGACCTCGCAAGGCATATT
GCGCGTTGGCGGTAACAAGAAAGGGATCTTCACTCGCGACCGCAAACCGAAGTCGGCGGCTTTTCTGCTG
CAAAAACGCTGGACTGGCATGAACTTCGGTGAAAAACCGCAGCAGGGAGGCAAACAATGACTGCAGGTGG
CTGCTGAACCCCCAGCCGGAACTGACCCCACAAGGCCCTAGCGTTTGCAATGCACCAGGTCATCATTGAC
CCAGGCGTGTTCCACCAGGCCGCTGCCTCGCAACTCTTCGCAGGCTTCGCCGACCTGCTCGCGCCACTTC
TTCACGCGGGTGGAATCCGATCCGCACATGAGGCGGAAGGTTTCCAGCTTGAGCGGGTACGGCTCCCGGT
GCGAGCTGAAATAGTCGAACATCCGTCGGGCCGTCGGCGACAGCTTGCGGTACTTCTCCCATATGAATTT
CGTGTAGTGGTCGCCAGCAAACAGCACGACGATTTCCTCGTCGATCAGGACCTGGCAACGGGACGTTTTC
TTGCCACGGTCCAGGACGCGGAAGCGGTGCAGCAGCGACACCGATTCCAGGTGCCCAACGCGGTCGGACG
TGAAGCCCATCGCCGTCGCCTGTAGGCGCGACAGGCATTCCTCGGCCTTCGTGTAATACCGGCCATTGAT
CGACCAGCCCAGGTCCTGGCAAAGCTCGTAGAACGTGAAGGTGATCGGCTCGCCGATAGGGGTGCGCTTC
GCGTACTCCAACACCTGCTGCCACACCAGTTCGTCATCGTCGGCCCGCAGCTCGACGCCGGTGTAGGTGA
TCTTCACGTCCTTGTTGACGTGGAAAATGACCTTGTTTTGCAGCGCCTCGCGCGGGATTTTCTTGTTGCG
CGTGGTGAACAGGGCAGAGCGGGCCGTGTCGTTTGGCATCGCTCGCATCGTGTCCGGCCACGGCGCAATA
TCGAACAAGGAAAGCTGCATTTCCTTGATCTGCTGCTTCGTGTGTTTCAGCAACGCGGCCTGCTTGGCCT
CGCTGACCTGTTTTGCCAGGTCCTCGCCGGCGGTTTTTCGCTTCTTGGTCGTCATAGTTCCTCGCGTGTC
GATGGTCATCGACTTCGCCAAACCTGCCGCCTCCTGTTCGAGACGACGCGAACGCTCCACGGCGGCCGAT
GGCGCGGGCAGGGCAGGGGGAGCCAGTTGCACGCTGTCGCGCTCGATCTTGGCCGTAGCTTGCTGGACCA
TCGAGCCGACGGACTGGAAGGTTTCGCGGGGCGCACGCATGACGGTGCGGCTTGCGATGGTTTCGGCATC
CTCGGCGGAAAACCCCGCGTCGATCAGTTCTTGCCTGTATGCCTTCCGGTCAAACGTCCGATTCATTCAC
CCTCCTTGCGGGATTGCCCCGGAATTCCCCGGATCGATCCGTCGATCTTGATCCCCTGCGCCATCAGATC
CTTGGCGGCAAGAAAGCCATCCAGTTTACTTTGCAGGGCTTCCCAACCTTACCAGAGGGCGCCCCAGCTG
GCAATTCCGGTTCGCTTGCTGTCCATAAAACCGCCCAGTCTAGCTATCGCCATGTAAGCCCACTGCAAGC
TACCTGCTTTTTCTTTGCGCTTGCGTTTTCCCTTGTCCAGATAGCCCAGTAGCTGACATTCATCCGGGGT
CAGCACCGTTTTTGCGGACTGGCTTTCTACGTGTTCCGCTTCCTTTAGCAGCCCTTGCGCCCTGAGTGCT
TGCGGCAGCGTGAAGCTGACGGATCGATCCGGGGAAATTAATTCACCCCCGAACACGAGCACGGCACCCG
CGACCACTATGCCAAGAATGCCCAAGGTAAAAATTGCCGGCCCCGCCATGAAGTCCGTGAATGCCCCGAC
GGCCGAAGTGAAGGGCAGGCCGCCACCCAGGCCGCCGCCCTCACTGCCCGGCACCTGGTCGCTGAATGTC
GATGCCAGCACCTGCGGCACGTCAATGCTTCCGGGCGTCGCGCTCGGGCTGATCGCCCATCCCGTTACTG
CCCCGATCCCGGCAATGGCAAGGACTGCCAGCGCTGCCATTTTTGGGGTGAGGCCGTTCGCGGCCGAGGG
GCGCAGCCCCTGGGGGGATGGGAGGCCCGCGTTAGCGGGCCGGGAGGGTTCGAGAAGGGGGGGCACCCCC
CTTCGGCGTGCGCGGTCACGCGCCAGGGCGCAGCCCTGGTTAAAAACAAGGTTTATAAATATTGGTTTAA
AAGCAGGTTAAAAGACAGGTTAGCGGTGGCCGAAAAACGGGCGGAAACCCTTGCAAATGCTGGATTTTCT
GCCTGTGGACAGCCCCTCAAATGTCAATAGGTGCGCCCCTCATCTGTCATCACTCTGCCCCTCAAGTGTC
AAGGATCGCGCCCCTCATCTGTCAGTAGTCGCGCCCCTCAAGTGTCAATACCGCAGGGCACTTATCCCCA
GGCTTGTCCACATCATCTGTGGGAAACTCGCGTAAAATCAGGCGTTTTCGCCGATTTGCGAGGCTGGCCA
GCTCCACGTCGCCGGCCGAAATCGAGCCTGCCCCTCATCTGTCAACGCCGCGCCGGGTGAGTCGGCCCCT
CAAGTGTCAACGTCCGCCCCTCATCTGTCAGTGAGGGCCAAGTTTTCCGCGTGGTATCCACAACGCCGGC
GGCCGCGGTGTCTCGCACACGGCTTCGACGGCGTTTCTGGCGCGTTTGCAGGGCCATAGACGGCCGCCAG
CCCAGCGGCGAGGGCAACCAGCCCGGTGAGCGTCGGAAAGGCGCTGGAAGCCCCGTAGCGACGCGGAGAG
GGGCGAGACAAGCCAAGGGCGCAGGCTCGATGCGCAGCACGACATAGCCGGTTCTCGCAAGGACGAGAAT
TTCCCTGCGGTGCCCCTCAAGTGTCAATGAAAGTTTCCAACGCGAGCCATTCGCGAGAGCCTTGAGTCCA
CGCTAGATCCGTCAATTCGATCTATCTCATCTGCGCAAGGCAGAACGTGAAGACGGCCGCCCTGGACCTC
GCCCGCGAGCGCCAGGCGCACGAGGCCGGCGCGCGGACCCGCGCCACGGCCCACGAGCGGACGCCGCAGC
AGGAGCGCCAGAAGGCCGCCAGAGAGGCCGAGCGCGGCCGTGAGGCTTGGACGCTAGGGCAGGGCATGAA
AAAGCCCGTAGCGGGCTGCTACGGGCGTCTGACGCGGTGGAAAGGGGGAGGGGATGTTGTCTACATGGCT
CTGCTGTAGTGAGTGGGTTGCGCTCCGGCAGCGGTCCTGATCAATCGTCACCCTTTCTCGGTCCTTCAAC
GTTCCTGACAACGAGCCTCCTTTTCGCCAATCCATCGACAATCACCGCGAGTCCCTGCTCGAACGCTGCG
TCCGGACCGGCTTCGTCGAAGGCGTCTATCGCGGCCCGCAACAGCGGCGAGAGCGGAGCCTGTTCAACGG
TGCCGCCGCGCTCGCCGGCATCGCTGTCGCCGGCCTGCTCCTCAAGCACGGCCCCAACAGTGAAGTAGCT
GATTGTCATCAGCGCATTGACGGCGTCCCCGGCCGAAAAACCCGCCTCGCAGAGGAAGCGAAGCTGCGCG
TCGGCCGTTTCCATCTGCGGTGCGCCCGGTCGCGTGCCGGCATGGATGCGCGCGCCATCGCGGTAGGCGA
GCAGCGCCTGCCTGAAGCTGCGGGCATTCCCGATCAGAAATGAGCGCCAGTCGTCGTCGGCTCTCGGCAC
CGAATGCGTATGATTCTCCGCCAGCATGGCTTCGGCCAGTGCGTCGAGCAGCGCCCGCTTGTTCCTGAAG
TGCCAGTAAAGCGCCGGCTGCTGAACCCCCAACCGTTCCGCCAGTTTGCGTGTCGTCAGACCGTCTACGC
CGACCTCGTTCAACAGGTCCAGGGCGGCACGGATCACTGTATTCGGCTGCAACTTTGTCATGCTTGACAC
TTTATCACTGATAAACATAATATGTCCACCAACTTATCAGTGATAAAGAATCCGCGCGTTCAATCGGACC
AGCGGAGGCTGGTCCGGAGGCCAGACGTGAAACCCAACATACCCCTGATCGTAATTCTGAGCACTGTCGC
GCTCGACGCTGTCGGCATCGGCCTGATTATGCCGGTGCTGCCGGGCCTCCTGCGCGATCTGGTTCACTCG
AACGACGTCACCGCCCACTATGGCATTCTGCTGGCGCTGTATGCGTTGGTGCAATTTGCCTGCGCACCTG
TGCTGGGCGCGCTGTCGGATCGTTTCGGGCGGCGGCCAATCTTGCTCGTCTCGCTGGCCGGCGCCACTGT
CGACTACGCCATCATGGCGACAGCGCCTTTCCTTTGGGTTCTCTATATCGGGCGGATCGTGGCCGGCATC
ACCGGGGCGACTGGGGCGGTAGCCGGCGCTTATATTGCCGATATCACTGATGGCGATGAGCGCGCGCGGC
ACTTCGGCTTCATGAGCGCCTGTTTCGGGTTCGGGATGGTCGCGGGACCTGTGCTCGGTGGGCTGATGGG
CGGTTTCTCCCCCCACGCTCCGTTCTTCGCCGCGGCAGCCTTGAACGGCCTCAATTTCCTGACGGGCTGT
TTCCTTTTGCCGGAGTCGCACAAAGGCGAACGCCGGCCGTTACGCCGGGAGGCTCTCAACCCGCTCGCTT
CGTTCCGGTGGGCCCGGGGCATGACCGTCGTCGCCGCCCTGATGGCGGTCTTCTTCATCATGCAACTTGT
CGGACAGGTGCCGGCCGCGCTTTGGGTCATTTTCGGCGAGGATCGCTTTCACTGGGACGCGACCACGATC
GGCATTTCGCTTGCCGCATTTGGCATTCTGCATTCACTCGCCCAGGCAATGATCACCGGCCCTGTAGCCG
CCCGGCTCGGCGAAAGGCGGGCACTCATGCTCGGAATGATTGCCGACGGCACAGGCTACATCCTGCTTGC
CTTCGCGACACGGGGATGGATGGCGTTCCCGATCATGGTCCTGCTTGCTTCGGGTGGCATCGGAATGCCG
GCGCTGCAAGCAATGTTGTCCAGGCAGGTGGATGAGGAACGTCAGGGGCAGCTGCAAGGCTCACTGGCGG
CGCTCACCAGCCTGACCTCGATCGTCGGACCCCTCCTCTTCACGGCGATCTATGCGGCTTCTATAACAAC
GTGGAACGGGTGGGCATGGATTGCAGGCGCTGCCCTCTACTTGCTCTGCCTGCCGGCGCTGCGTCGCGGG
CTTTGGAGCGGCGCAGGGCAACGAGCCGATCGCTGATCGTGGAAACGATAGGGAATTGACGGATCTATCT
CATCTGCGCAAGGCAGAACGTGAAGACGGCCGCCCTGGACCTCGCCCGCGAGCGCCAGGCGCACGAGGCC
GGCGCGCGGACCCGCGCCACGGCCCACGAGCGGACGCCGCAGCAGGAGCGCCAGAAGGCCGCCAGAGAGG
CCGAGCGCGGCCGTGAGGCTTGGACGCTAGGGCAGGGCATGAAAAAGCCCGTAGCGGGCTGCTACGGGCG
TCTGACGCGGTGGAAAGGGGGAGGGGATGTTGTCTACATGGCTCTGCTGTAGTGAGTGGGTTGCGCTCCG
GCAGCGGTCCTGATCCCCCGCAGAAAAAAAGGATCTCAAGAAGATCCTTTGATCTTTTCTACGGGGTCTG
ACGCTCAGTGGAACGAAAACTCACGTTAAGGGATTTTGGTCATGAGATTATCAAAAAGGATCTTCACCTA
GATCCTTTTAAATTAAAAATGAAGTTTTAAATCAATCTAAAGTATATATGAGTAAACTTGGTCTGACAGT
TACCAATGCTTAATCAGTGAGGCACCTATCTCAGCGATCTGTCTATTTCGTTCATCCATAGTTGCCTGAC
TCCCCGTCGTGTAGATAACTACGATACGGGAGGGCTTACCATCTGGCCCCAGTGCTGCACTGATACCGCG
AGATCCACGCTCACCGGCTCCAGATTTATCAGCAATAAACCAGCCAGCCGGAAGGGCCGAGCGCAGAAGT
GGTCCTGCAACTTTATCCGCCTCCATCCAGTCTATTAATTGTTGCCGGGAAGCTAGAGTAAGTAGTTCGC
CAGTTAATAGTTTGCGCAACGATGTTGCCATTGCTGCAGGCATCGTGGTGTCACGCTCGTCGTTTGGTAT
GGCTTCATTCAGCTCCGGTTCCCAACGATCAAGGCGGGTTACATGATCCCCCATGTTGTGCAAAAAAGCG
GTTAGCTCCTTCGGTCCTCCGATCGTTGTCAGAAGTAAGTTGGCCGCAGTGTTATCACTCATGGTTATGG
CAGCACTGCATAATTCTCTTACTGTCATGCCATCCGTAAGATGCTTTTCTGTGACTGGTGAGTACTCAAC
CAAGTCATTCTGAGAATAGTGTATGCGGCGACCGAGTTGCTCTTGCCCGGCGTCAACACGGGATAATACC
GCACCACATAGCAGAACTTTAAAAGTGCTCATCATTGGAAAACGTTCTTCGGGGCGAAAACTCTCAAGGA
TCTTACCGTTGTTGAGATCCAGCTCGATGTAACCCACGCGTGCACCCAACTTATCTTCAGCATCTTTTAC
TTTCACCAGCGTTTCTGGGTGAGCAAAAACAGGAAGGCAAAATGCCGCAAAAAAGGGAATAAGGGCGACA
CGGAAATGTTGAATACTCATACTCTTCCTTTTTCAATATTATTGAAGCATTTATCAGGGTTATTGTCTCA
TGAGCGGATACATATTTGAATGTATTTAGAAAAATAAACAAATAGGGGTTCCGCGCACATTTCCCCGAAA
AGTGCCACCTGGGTCGATCGACGGATCTTTTCCGCTGCATAACCCTGCTTCGGGGTCATTATAGCGATTT
TTTCGGTATATCCATCCTTTTTCGCACGATATACAGGATTTTGCCAAAGGGTTCGTGTAGACTTTCCTTG
GTGTATCCAACGGCGTCAGCCGGGCAGGATAGGTGAAGTAGGCCCACCCGCGAGCGGGTGTTCCTTCTTC
ACTGTCCCTTATTCGCACCTGGCGGTGCTCAACGGGAATCCTGCTCTGCGAGGCTGGCCGATAAGCTCTA
AGAAACCATTATTATCATGACATTAACCTATAAAAATAAGCGTATCACGAGGCCCTTTCGTCTTCAAGAA
TTAATTCCAATACGCAAACCGCCTCTCCCCGCGCGTTGGCCGATTCATTAATGCAGCTGGCACGACAGGT
TTCCCGACTGGAAAGCGGGCAGTGAGCGCAACGCAATTAATGTGAGTTAGCTCACTCATTAGGCACCCCA
GGCTTTACACTTTATGCTTCCGGCTCGTATGTTGTGTGGAATTGTGAGCGGATAACAATTTCACACAGGA
AACAGCTATGACCATGATTACGCCAAGCTGATCCCCCGATGTGTAGCAGTGGCGGACCATATAGGCAGAT
CAGAAGGCGCGGTTCTCCTACATGTTCGCCGGTGAACGCGTTGAGGAAGCCGGGCAGTGCCTCGGCAAAA
TCCTTGCGTGTAGACAAGACATCTGCGTAGCAGTTGTCCTCAACAACGATGTCGAAATCCAAATCGGAGT
GCTCATCGAGTCCTCCGTGAACGTAAGAGCCGCCGATCAGAAGAGCGCGGAAGCGAACATCGGAAGCGAC
CGCATCGCGGATGCGGTTCAAGAAAGTTGCATGAGCTTGTGGAAGTGTGCTGAGCATAAATGATTCTCCT
AGCTGTTCTTTGGGTAAGTACGCCATCAGGACGTTGTGAGTGGCGCGATTTTTAGCGGCTGAAATCAGCC
CTTGAGCCTGTCGGCAAGTCGCGTCATGAGGTCCATGCGCTCATGCAGGATCGCCACGACCAACGCGGGT
TCGCCCGCACGCGGCAGGCAAAAAACGTAGTGGTGTTCGCAGCGGGCCATCCGCAGCGCGGGAAAGAGTT
CGCTCATGTCCTTAAACGGGCCTTCGCCGGCGGCAAGCCTGGCTATGCCCTGTTCCAGCTTAGCGATATA
GCGGCGCACCTGCGCCGCGCCCCACTCCCGGCGCGTGTAGCGGATGATGCCGCGTAGATCGGCTTCGGCC
TCAGCCGTGAGGATGTAGGCCGTCAAGCGCGATCCCCGCTGAGTTCTTCATCAAGAATTTCGCCGACGCT
CTTGGTGGACACCTTGCCGGCAAGCCCATCGTTGATGCGGTTCCCCAGCATGGTTTTCAGTTCCTGCCAT
GCCTGATCGGCATCAGCGTCACCGGGGAACAGACGTTCGAGGGCGTATTGCTTAATGGTCTTGCCCTGCA
AGGCGGCCAGGGCTTTCAGGCTCTGGTGCTGCTGGTCCGTCATGTCGATTGTCAGGCGGCTCATTGGATA
ACCTCCATAAAATACACGTAACCACATTAGCACATATGTGGGCGTGAGGCTACAGCGCGAGGCGCATTAA
GGTCGGGAAAATGCGCTAGGCGCATTTAAATTGCGTATTGCTGTAATGCGCCATGCCGGCTAGACTAGGC
CCAAATGGGTATACCCAATTTGACCAAGGGGGACGCGATGAGGGCGGCCAAGCACTACCGACAACTTCTA
TCCATCGACTTCAACATCGAGGCGCTGGCCTTCGTGCCTGGACCCGACGGCACACGCGGCCGGCGCATCC
ACGTCCTGGGGCGCGAGGTCCGCGACCGGCCCGGCCTGGTCGAGTACCTTTCGCCGGCGTTCGGCTCGCG
GGTGGCGCTGGACGGCTACTGCAAGGCCAATTTCGATGCAGTGCTGCACCTGGCGTACCCCGATCATCAG
CAATGGGGCCACGCATGAAGCGCCGAAGCTACGCCATGCTGCGCGCCGCTGCCGCGCTGGCCGTCCTGGT
CGTTGCCTCGCCGGCATGGGCCGAGCTGCGCGGCGAGGTCGTGCGCATCATCGACGGCGACACCATCGAC
GTGCTGGTAGACAAGCAGCCGGTGCGCGTGCGCCTGGTGGACATTGACGCGCCGGAAAAGCGGCAAGCCT
TCGGCGAACGTGCGCGCCAGGCGCTGGCCGGCATGGTGTTCCGCCGGCACGTCCTGGTCGACGAGAAGGA
CACCGACCGTTACGGCCGCACGCTGGGCACCGTGTGGGTCAACATGGAGCTGGCCAGCCGGCCGCCGCAG
CCGCGCAACGTCAACGCCGCGATGGTTCACCAGGGCATGGCGTGGGCCTATCGCTTCCACGGCCGCGCGG
CCGACCCTGAAATGCTGCGGCTCGAACAGGAGGCGCGAGGCAAGCGCGTCGGCCTCTGGTCCGATCCGCA
CGCCGTCGAGCCGTGGAAATGGCGACGCGAGAGCAACAACCGGAGGGACGAAGGTTGAAGGTCGCCCGCA
TCTACCTGCGCGCCAGTACGGACGAGCAGAATCTTGAACGCCAGGAGAGCCTTGTAGCGGCCACGCGGGC
CGCCGGGTACTACGTCGCCGGCATCTACCGCGAGAAGGCGTCCGGCGCACGCGCCGACCGGCCCGAGCTG
CTGCGCATGATCGCGGACCTGCAACCTGGTGAAGTCGTCGTTGCGGAGAAGATCGACCGCATCAGCCGCT
TGCCGTTGGCCGAGGCCGAGCGCCTGGTTGCGTCGATCCGGGCCAAAGGGGCCAAGCTGGCCGTGCCTGG
CGTGGTGGACCTGTCGGAGCTGGCCGCCGAGGCGAACGGAGTGGCGAAAATCGTTCTGGAATCCGTCCAG
GACATGCTTTTGAAGCTCGCCTTGCAGATGGCCCGCGACGACTACGAGGATCGGCGCGAGCGTCAACGTC
AGGGTGTCCAGTTGGCGAAGGCCGCCGGCCGCTACACCGGCCGCAAACGTGACGCCGGCATGCACGACCG
CATCATCACGCTTCGCTCCGGCGGATCGAGCATTGCCAAGACGGCCAAGCTGGTCGGATGCAGCCCGAGC
CAGGTCAAACGAGTGTGGGCGGCCTGGAACGCGCAGCAGCAAAAATAAAGCCGGGCAGTGCCCGGCTTTT
CTCACCTTTTCGCGTCCCGCAGGGCCGCTGCGAGCGCCCTACCTAGATCCTCGCTTTCCCCCTCGGTGTA
GTCCGGCCAGGGCACGAAGGGCGCGGATGCGAACCTGTTGAGCAGGTACGCCTTCGGGCAGCGGTAGACC
ACCGGCGAGTTCGCCTTTTCATCCCACCGGGCCAGGATCACGTCCGCATCGCAGTGCATGTCCTTCACCT
GGTCGCGGAAGAAGCCGAAGGCCACCATGCCGCTATGTTCGCCGAGGAACGCCAGTTGCTTCGCGCTGGC
GATCGCGCCGACGCCGCCGGCCAAAACCGACGCCATCACCCAGCCGACGAACCAGAAGCTGGCATGCTTG
CGGTTGACCACCGCACGCGCAGCCGCGACCAGGACAACGGCCAAGCTGCCGACCAGGGCCATGACGACCG
TGATCCGGCCGTTGTGGAAAGCGATGGGCTTGCCAGCGTCCGCTTGCACGGCGTCGTAAATGCTGGACCC
GATGGGCGCGCACATCAGCACGACAGGCAGCAGCACCAGGAACATCGTCCGCGTCCATTGCGCGAGTGCC
TTGCGGCGTTCGCCGGCGGCAAGCGCCTCCATCATCGGCGTGAAGCCCAACAGGGCCACCGCAGCCGCCA
AGCCGGCAACGATGCCGCAGGCGATTACATACATACATCCTCCCTAATGCGCCTTGCGCACGGTTGTAGT
CAGAGTCCGGGTA
Features (pLannotate 1.2.2; 21 found; start..end, strand, type, name):
     92..114     -  misc_feature   MCS (fragment): pBluescript multiple cloning site
    186..895     +  CDS            GFPuv (fragment): GFP variant optimized for excitation by UV light
    915..2720    +  CDS            GUS: β-glucuronidase; uidA (or gusA) from E. coli
   2768..3916    -  CDS            trfA: trans-acting replication protein that binds to and activates oriV
   3964..4287    -  CDS            tnpA (fragment): TN5P_ECOLX - Also known as tnp. Experimental evidence at protein level: Swiss-Prot protein existence level 1. Mediates transposition of transposon Tn5 by a 'cut and paste' mechanism. First, the monomeric transposase binds the 19 bp inverted DNA repeats flanking the transposon. Then, dimerization of the DNA- bound transposase creates a synaptic DNA complex. After nicking of the first DNA strand, excision of the transposon proceeds through a series of intermediates. The transposase then mediates the insertion of the transposon at a new site by strand transfer. The activity of the wild- type tran
   4288..4590    -  CDS            klaC (fragment): KLAC_ECOLX - Also known as telB. Protein predicted: Swiss-Prot protein existence level 4. Belongs to the kla operon, which is associated with cryptic tellurite resistance, and IncW plasmid fertility inhibition. From Escherichia coli.
   4584..5294    -  rep_origin     oriV: incP origin of replication
   5781..6431    -  CDS            TetR: tetracycline resistance regulatory protein; tetR
   6537..7736    +  CDS            TcR: tetracycline efflux protein; tetA; confers resistance to tetracycline
   8069..8104    -  rep_origin     CloDF13 ori (fragment): Plasmids containing the CloDF13 (CDF) origin of replication can be propagated in E. coli cells that contain additional plasmids with compatible origins.
   8260..9120    -  CDS            AmpR: β-lactamase; bla; confers resistance to ampicillin, carbenicillin, and related antibiotics
   9121..9225    -  promoter       AmpR promoter: bla
   9402..9510    +  oriT           oriT: incP origin of transfer
   9597..9685    +  CDS            lacI (fragment): lac repressor; lacI; The lac repressor binds to the lac operator to inhibit transcription in E. coli. This inhibition can be relieved by adding lactose or isopropyl-β-D-thiogalactopyranoside (IPTG).
   9698..9719    +  protein_bind   CAP binding site: CAP binding activates transcription in the presence of cAMP. E. coli catabolite activator protein
   9734..9764    +  promoter       lac promoter: promoter for the E. coli lac operon
   9768..9790    +  protein_bind   lac operator (fragment): The lac repressor binds to the lac operator to inhibit transcription in E. coli. This inhibition can be relieved by adding lactose or isopropyl-β-D-thiogalactopyranoside (IPTG). lac repressor encoded by lacI
  10218..10526   -  CDS            parE: PARE_ECOLX - Experimental evidence at protein level: Swiss-Prot protein existence level 1. Toxin component of a type II toxin-antitoxin (TA) system involved in plasmid partition. Acts by inhibiting DNA gyrase, converting supercoiled plasmid DNA into a singly cleaved linear form in an ATP-dependent fashion. To do so it probably interacts with one of the gyrase subunits. Gyrase inhibition is prevented by antitoxin ParD, and is reversed in vitro by incubation with ParD. In cells that have lost the plasmid filamentation and growth inhibition occur; this is suppressed when ParD is supplied in trans
  10526..10774   -  CDS            parD: PARD_ECOLX - Experimental evidence at protein level: Swiss-Prot protein existence level 1. Antitoxin component of a type II toxin-antitoxin (TA) system involved in plasmid partition. Inhibits the anti-DNA gyrase activity of toxin ParE; reverses and restores gyrase catalytic activity in vitro. The parDE operon alone is capable of stabilizing an RK2-derived minireplicon under defined growth conditions in several different Gram- negative bacteria. It does so by the post-segregational killing (PSK) of plasmid-free cells, also referred to as a plasmid addiction system. Binds its own promoter, autor
  10903..11745   +  CDS            parB: PARB4_ECOLX - Protein predicted: Swiss-Prot protein existence level 4. Involved in plasmid partition. From Escherichia coli.
  11709..12365   +  CDS            parA: PARA4_ECOLX - Protein inferred from homology: Swiss-Prot protein existence level 3. Involved in plasmid partition. From Escherichia coli.
