[The description below was written by a language model from this plasmid's Addgene catalogue record and pLannotate feature annotations shown in this document.]
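Description:
pRU1064 is a low-copy, broad-host-range promoter probe vector built on the pJP2 backbone and catalogued as a bacterial expression plasmid; the associated publication places it in a family of reporter vectors for studying gene expression in Gram-negative bacteria. The full depositor sequence is about 13.1 kb, consistent with the roughly 10.6 kb backbone plus a 2.5 kb insert. Replication relies on the IncP (RK2-type) system, with oriV and the trans-acting initiator gene trfA. An IncP oriT is also annotated, which would allow mobilisation by conjugation when transfer functions are supplied from elsewhere. Plasmid maintenance is supported by the RK2 par region, comprising the parDE toxin–antitoxin addiction module and annotated parA and parB partition genes, which help keep the plasmid in the population when antibiotic selection is absent. The listed selection is tetracycline, provided by the tetA efflux gene with its tetR regulator. An ampicillin resistance gene with its promoter is also annotated, although the catalogue does not list ampicillin as a selection. Short fragments of Tn5 transposase, klaC, lacI, a CloDF13 origin and a lac promoter/operator region appear to be remnants of the backbone's construction.

The payload is a tandem dual-reporter cassette cloned between SpeI and SacI sites. It consists of GFPuv, an Aequorea GFP variant optimised for UV excitation, followed directly by E. coli gusA (β-glucuronidase). No promoter is annotated immediately upstream of the reporters; instead a fragment of a multiple cloning site sits just before GFPuv. This fits the promoter probe design, in which a candidate promoter fragment inserted upstream drives both reporters. Promoter activity can then be read out by autofluorescence or by chromogenic GUS assays.
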