Addgene plasmid #14472: pRU1064
Depositing lab: Philip Poole. Depositing organization: University of Reading. Publication: A family of promoter probe vectors incorporating autofluorescent and chromogenic reporter proteins for studying gene expression in Gram-negative bacteria. Karunakaran R, Mauchline TH, Hosie AH, Poole PS. Microbiology. 2005 Oct . 151(Pt 10):3249-56. 10.1099/mic.0.28311-0 PubMed 16207908.
Backbone
  Vector backbone: pJP2
  Backbone size w/o insert (bp): 10568
  Vector type: Bacterial Expression
Growth in bacteria
  Bacterial resistance: Tetracycline, 10 μg/mL
  Growth temperature: 37°C
  Growth strain: DH5alpha
  Copy number: Low Copy
Gene/Insert
  Gene/Insert name: Gfp-UV-GusA
  Species: Aequorea
  Insert size (bp): 2535
  GenBank ID: aj851288
  Cloning method: Restriction Enzyme; 5′ cloning site SpeI (not destroyed); 3′ cloning site SacI (not destroyed)
  Sequencing primers: 5′ TACTCATTTTTTCTTCCTCCACTAG
Terms and licenses: Academic/Nonprofit Terms; Industry Terms: Not Available to Industry
How to cite: pRU1064 was a gift from Philip Poole (Addgene plasmid # 14472 ; http://n2t.net/addgene:14472 ; RRID:Addgene_14472)
