>Addgene plasmid #14472 | pRU1064 | addgene partial sequence | sequence record 20351 | 14472 with GFP-F
GCATGGAGAGCTCTAGACTGAGGTAATCATGGTCCGTCCTGTAGAAACCCCAACCCGTGAAATCAAAAAA
CTCGACGGCCTGTGGGCATTCAGTCTGGATCGCGAAAACTGTGGAATTGATCAGCGTTGGTGGGAAAGCG
CGTTACAAGAAAGCCGGGCAATTGCTGTGCCAGGCAGTTTTAACGATCAGTTCGCCGATGCAGATATTCG
TAATTATGCGGGCAACGTCTGGTATCAGCGCGAAGTCTTTATACCGAAAGGTTGGGCAGGCCAGCGTATC
GTGCTGCGTTTCGATGCGGTCACTCATTACGGCAAAGTGTGGGTCAATAATCAGGAAGTGATGGAGCATC
AGGGCGGCTATACGCCATTTGAAGCCGATGTCACGCCGTATGTTATTGCCGGGAAAAGTGTACGTATCAC
CGTTTGTGTGAACAACGAACTGAACTGGCAGACTATCCCGCCGGGAATGGTGATTACCGACGAAAACGGC
AAGAAAAAGCAGTCTTACTTCCATGATTTCTTTAACTATGCCGGAATCCATCGCAGCGTAATGCTCTACA
CCACGCCGAACACCTGGGTGGACGATATCACCGTGGTGACGCATGTCGCGCAAGACTGTAACCACGCGTC
TGTTGACTGGCAGGTGGTGGCCAATGGTGATGTCAGCGTTGAACTGCGTNANGCGGATCACCAGGTGGTT
GCAACTGGACAAGNNACTAGCGGGACTTTGCCAGTGGTGAATCCGCACCTCTGGCAACCGGGTTGAAGGT
